>Addgene plasmid #90531 | ANLN A2.2 gRNA | addgene full sequence | sequence record 189898 | Addgene NGS Result
CGAGTCAGTGAGCGAGGAAGCGGAAGAGCGCCCAATACGCAAACCGCCTCTCCCCGCGCGTTGGCCGATT
CATTAATGCAGCTGGCACGACAGGTTTCCCGACTGGAAAGCGGGCAGTGAGCGCAACGCAATTAATGTGA
GTTAGCTCACTCATTAGGCACCCCAGGCTTTACACTTTATGCTTCCGGCTCGTATGTTGTGTGGAATTGT
GAGCGGATAACAATTTCACACAGGAAACAGCTATGACCATGATTACGCCAAGCGCGCAATTAACCCTCAC
TAAAGGGAACAAAAGCTGGAGCTGCAAGCTTAATGTAGTCTTATGCAATACTCTTGTAGTCTTGCAACAT
GGTAACGATGAGTTAGCAACATGCCTTACAAGGAGAGAAAAAGCACCGTGCATGCCGATTGGTGGAAGTA
AGGTGGTACGATCGTGCCTTATTAGGAAGGCAACAGACGGGTCTGACATGGATTGGACGAACCACTGAAT
TGCCGCATTGCAGAGATATTGTATTTAAGTGCCTAGCTCGATACATAAACGGGTCTCTCTGGTTAGACCA
GATCTGAGCCTGGGAGCTCTCTGGCTAACTAGGGAACCCACTGCTTAAGCCTCAATAAAGCTTGCCTTGA
GTGCTTCAAGTAGTGTGTGCCCGTCTGTTGTGTGACTCTGGTAACTAGAGATCCCTCAGACCCTTTTAGT
CAGTGTGGAAAATCTCTAGCAGTGGCGCCCGAACAGGGACTTGAAAGCGAAAGGGAAACCAGAGGAGCTC
TCTCGACGCAGGACTCGGCTTGCTGAAGCGCGCACGGCAAGAGGCGAGGGGCGGCGACTGGTGAGTACGC
CAAAAATTTTGACTAGCGGAGGCTAGAAGGAGAGAGATGGGTGCGAGAGCGTCAGTATTAAGCGGGGGAG
AATTAGATCGCGATGGGAAAAAATTCGGTTAAGGCCAGGGGGAAAGAAAAAATATAAATTAAAACATATA
GTATGGGCAAGCAGGGAGCTAGAACGATTCGCAGTTAATCCTGGCCTGTTAGAAACATCAGAAGGCTGTA
GACAAATACTGGGACAGCTACAACCATCCCTTCAGACAGGATCAGAAGAACTTAGATCATTATATAATAC
AGTAGCAACCCTCTATTGTGTGCATCAAAGGATAGAGATAAAAGACACCAAGGAAGCTTTAGACAAGATA
GAGGAAGAGCAAAACAAAAGTAAGACCACCGCACAGCAAGCGGCCGCTGATCTTCAGACCTGGAGGAGGA
GATATGAGGGACAATTGGAGAAGTGAATTATATAAATATAAAGTAGTAAAAATTGAACCATTAGGAGTAG
CACCCACCAAGGCAAAGAGAAGAGTGGTGCAGAGAGAAAAAAGAGCAGTGGGAATAGGAGCTTTGTTCCT
TGGGTTCTTGGGAGCAGCAGGAAGCACTATGGGCGCAGCGTCAATGACGCTGACGGTACAGGCCAGACAA
TTATTGTCTGGTATAGTGCAGCAGCAGAACAATTTGCTGAGGGCTATTGAGGCGCAACAGCATCTGTTGC
AACTCACAGTCTGGGGCATCAAGCAGCTCCAGGCAAGAATCCTGGCTGTGGAAAGATACCTAAAGGATCA
ACAGCTCCTGGGGATTTGGGGTTGCTCTGGAAAACTCATTTGCACCACTGCTGTGCCTTGGAATGCTAGT
TGGAGTAATAAATCTCTGGAACAGATTTGGAATCACACGACCTGGATGGAGTGGGACAGAGAAATTAACA
ATTACACAAGCTTAATACACTCCTTAATTGAAGAATCGCAAAACCAGCAAGAAAAGAATGAACAAGAATT
ATTGGAATTAGATAAATGGGCAAGTTTGTGGAATTGGTTTAACATAACAAATTGGCTGTGGTATATAAAA
TTATTCATAATGATAGTAGGAGGCTTGGTAGGTTTAAGAATAGTTTTTGCTGTACTTTCTATAGTGAATA
GAGTTAGGCAGGGATATTCACCATTATCGTTTCAGACCCACCTCCCAACCCCGAGGGGACCCAGAGAGGG
CCTATTTCCCATGATTCCTTCATATTTGCATATACGATACAAGGCTGTTAGAGAGATAATTAGAATTAAT
TTGACTGTAAACACAAAGATATTAGTACAAAATACGTGACGTAGAAAGTAATAATTTCTTGGGTAGTTTG
CAGTTTTAAAATTATGTTTTAAAATGGACTATCATATGCTTACCGTAACTTGAAAGTATTTCGATTTCTT
GGCTTTATATATCTTGTGGAAAGGACGAAACACCGAAGATTCTCTCGCCTGGCAGTTTAAGAGCTATGCT
GGAAACAGCATAGCAAGTTTAAATAAGGCTAGTCCGTTATCAACTTGAAAAAGTGGCACCGAGTCGGTGC
TTTTTTTGAATTCTAGATCTTGAGACAAATGGCAGTATTCATCCACAATTTTAAAAGAAAAGGGGGGATT
GGGGGGTACAGTGCAGGGGAAAGAATAGTAGACATAATAGCAACAGACATACAAACTAAAGAATTACAAA
AACAAATTACAAAAATTCAAAATTTTCGGGTTTATTACAGGGACAGCAGAGATCCACTTTGGCGCCGGCT
CGAGTGGCTCCGGTGCCCGTCAGTGGGCAGAGCGCACATCGCCCACAGTCCCCGAGAAGTTGGGGGGAGG
GGTCGGCAATTGAACCGGTGCCTAGAGAAGGTGGCGCGGGGTAAACTGGGAAAGTGATGTCGTGTACTGG
CTCCGCCTTTTTCCCGAGGGTGGGGGAGAACCGTATATAAGTGCAGTAGTCGCCGTGAACGTTCTTTTTC
GCAACGGGTTTGCCGCCAGAACACAGGTGTCGTGACGCGGGATCCGCCACCATGACCGAGTACAAGCCCA
CGGTGCGCCTCGCCACCCGCGACGACGTCCCCAGGGCCGTACGCACCCTCGCCGCCGCGTTCGCCGACTA
CCCCGCCACGCGCCACACCGTCGATCCGGACCGCCACATCGAGCGGGTCACCGAGCTGCAAGAACTCTTC
CTCACGCGCGTCGGGCTCGACATCGGCAAGGTGTGGGTCGCGGACGACGGCGCCGCGGTGGCGGTCTGGA
CCACGCCGGAGAGCGTCGAAGCGGGGGCGGTGTTCGCCGAGATCGGCCCGCGCATGGCCGAGTTGAGCGG
TTCCCGGCTGGCCGCGCAGCAACAGATGGAAGGCCTCCTGGCGCCGCACCGGCCCAAGGAGCCCGCGTGG
TTCCTGGCCACCGTCGGAGTCTCGCCCGACCACCAGGGCAAGGGTCTGGGCAGCGCCGTCGTGCTCCCCG
GAGTGGAGGCGGCCGAGCGCGCCGGGGTGCCCGCCTTCCTGGAGACCTCCGCGCCCCGCAACCTCCCCTT
CTACGAGCGGCTCGGCTTCACCGTCACCGCCGACGTCGAGGTGCCCGAAGGACCGCGCACCTGGTGCATG
ACCCGCAAGCCCGGTGCCTGAACGCGTTAAGTCGACAATCAACCTCTGGATTACAAAATTTGTGAAAGAT
TGACTGGTATTCTTAACTATGTTGCTCCTTTTACGCTATGTGGATACGCTGCTTTAATGCCTTTGTATCA
TGCTATTGCTTCCCGTATGGCTTTCATTTTCTCCTCCTTGTATAAATCCTGGTTGCTGTCTCTTTATGAG
GAGTTGTGGCCCGTTGTCAGGCAACGTGGCGTGGTGTGCACTGTGTTTGCTGACGCAACCCCCACTGGTT
GGGGCATTGCCACCACCTGTCAGCTCCTTTCCGGGACTTTCGCTTTCCCCCTCCCTATTGCCACGGCGGA
ACTCATCGCCGCCTGCCTTGCCCGCTGCTGGACAGGGGCTCGGCTGTTGGGCACTGACAATTCCGTGGTG
TTGTCGGGGAAATCATCGTCCTTTCCTTGGCTGCTCGCCTGTGTTGCCACCTGGATTCTGCGCGGGACGT
CCTTCTGCTACGTCCCTTCGGCCCTCAATCCAGCGGACCTTCCTTCCCGCGGCCTGCTGCCGGCTCTGCG
GCCTCTTCCGCGTCTTCGCCTTCGCCCTCAGACGAGTCGGATCTCCCTTTGGGCCGCCTCCCCGCGTCGA
CTTTAAGACCAATGACTTACAAGGCAGCTGTAGATCTTAGCCACTTTTTAAAAGAAAAGGGGGGACTGGA
AGGGCTAATTCACTCCCAACGAAGACAAGATCTGCTTTTTGCTTGTACTGGGTCTCTCTGGTTAGACCAG
ATCTGAGCCTGGGAGCTCTCTGGCTAACTAGGGAACCCACTGCTTAAGCCTCAATAAAGCTTGCCTTGAG
TGCTTCAAGTAGTGTGTGCCCGTCTGTTGTGTGACTCTGGTAACTAGAGATCCCTCAGACCCTTTTAGTC
AGTGTGGAAAATCTCTAGCAGTACGTATAGTAGTTCATGTCATCTTATTATTCAGTATTTATAACTTGCA
AAGAAATGAATATCAGAGAGTGAGAGGAACTTGTTTATTGCAGCTTATAATGGTTACAAATAAAGCAATA
GCATCACAAATTTCACAAATAAAGCATTTTTTTCACTGCATTCTAGTTGTGGTTTGTCCAAACTCATCAA
TGTATCTTATCATGTCTGGCTCTAGCTATCCCGCCCCTAACTCCGCCCATCCCGCCCCTAACTCCGCCCA
GTTCCGCCCATTCTCCGCCCCATGGCTGACTAATTTTTTTTATTTATGCAGAGGCCGAGGCCGCCTCGGC
CTCTGAGCTATTCCAGAAGTAGTGAGGAGGCTTTTTTGGAGGCCTAGGGACGTACCCAATTCGCCCTATA
GTGAGTCGTATTACGCGCGCTCACTGGCCGTCGTTTTACAACGTCGTGACTGGGAAAACCCTGGCGTTAC
CCAACTTAATCGCCTTGCAGCRCATCCCCCTTTCGCCAGCTGGCGTAATAGCGAAGAGGCCCGCACCGAT
CGCCCTTCCCAACAGTTGCGCAGCCTGAATGGCGAATGGG
[124 nt withheld, positions 4941-5064]
C
[91 nt withheld, positions 5066-5156]
A
[49 nt withheld, positions 5158-5206]
CCTTTGACGTTGGAGTCCACGTTCTTT
[37 nt withheld, positions 5234-5270]
ACCCTATCTCGGTCTATTCTTTTGATTTATAAGGGATTTTGCCGATTTCGGCCTATTGGTTAAAAAATGA
GCTGATTTAACAAAAATTTAACGCGAATTTTAACAAAATATTAACGCTTACAATTTAGGTGGCACTTTTC
GGGGAAATGTGCGCGGAACCCCTATTTGTTTATTTTTCTAAATACATTCAAATATGTATCCGCTCATGAG
ACAATAACCCTGATAAATGCTTCAATAATATTGAAAAAGGAAGAGTATGAGTATTCAACATTTCCGTGTC
GCCCTTATTCCCTTTTTTGCGGCATTTTGCCTTCCTGTTTTTGCTCACCCAGAAACGCTGGTGAAAGTAA
AAGATGCTGAAGATCAGTTGGGTGCACGAGTGGGTTACATCGAACTGGATCTCAACAGCGGTAAGATCCT
TGAGAGTTTTCGCCCCGAAGAACGTTTTCCAATGATGAGCACTTTTAAAGTTCTGCTATGTGGCGCGGTA
TTATCCCGTATTGACGCCGGGCAAGAGCAACTCGGTCGCCGCATACACTATTCTCAGAATGACTTGGTTG
AGTACTCACCAGTCACAGAAAAGCATCTTACGGATGGCATGACAGTAAGAGAATTATGCAGTGCTGCCAT
AACCATGAGTGATAACACTGCGGCCAACTTACTTCTGACAACGATCGGAGGACCGAAGGAGCTAACCGCT
TTTTTGCACAACATGGGGGATCATGTAACTCGCCTTGATCGTTGGGAACCGGAGCTGAATGAAGCCATAC
CAAACGACGAGCGTGACACCACGATGCCTGTAGCAATGGCAACAACGTTGCGCAAACTATTAACTGGCGA
ACTACTTACTCTAGCTTCCCGGCAACAATTAATAGACTGGATGGAGGCGGATAAAGTTGCAGGACCACTT
CTGCGCTCGGCCCTTCCGGCTGGCTGGTTTATTGCTGATAAATCTGGAGCCGGTGAGCGTGGGTCTCGCG
GTATCATTGCAGCACTGGGGCCAGATGGTAAGCCCTCCCGTATCGTAGTTATCTACACGACGGGGAGTCA
GGCAACTATGGATGAACGAAATAGACAGATCGCTGAGATAGGTGCCTCACTGATTAAGCATTGGTAACTG
TCAGACCAAGTTTACTCATATATACTTTAGATTGATTTAAAACTTCATTTTTAATTTAAAAGGATCTAGG
TGAAGATCCTTTTTGATAATCTCATGACCAAAATCCCTTAACGTGAGTTTTCGTTCCACTGAGCGTCAGA
CCCCGTAGAAAAGATCAAAGGATCTTCTTGAGATCCTTTTTTTCTGCGCGTAATCTGCTGCTTGCAAACA
AAAAAACCACCGCTACCAGCGGTGGTTTGTTTGCCGGATCAAGAGCTACCAACTCTTTTTCCGAAGGTAA
CTGGCTTCAGCAGAGCGCAGATACCAAATACTGTTCTTCTAGTGTAGCCGTAGTTAGGCCACCACTTCAA
GAACTCTGTAGCACCGCCTACATACCTCGCTCTGCTAATCCTGTTACCAGTGGCTGCTGCCAGTGGCGAT
AAGTCGTGTCTTACCGGGTTGGACTCAAGACGATAGTTACCGGATAAGGCGCAGCGGTCGGGCTGAACGG
GGGGTTCGTGCACACAGCCCAGCTTGGAGCGAACGACCTACACCGAACTGAGATACCTACAGCGTGAGCT
ATGAGAAAGCGCCACGCTTCCCGAAGGGAGAAAGGCGGACAGGTATCCGGTAAGCGGCAGGGTCGGAACA
GGAGAGCGCACGAGGGAGCTTCCAGGGGGAAACGCCTGGTATCTTTATAGTCCTGTCGGGTTTCGCCACC
TCTGACTTGAGCGTCGATTTTTGTGATGCTCGTCAGGGGGGCGGAGCCTATGGAAAAACGCCAGCAACGC
GGCCTTTTTACGGTTCCTGGCCTTTTGCTGGCCTTTTGCTCACATGTTCTTTCCTGCGTTATCCCCTGAT
TCTGTGGATAACCGTATTACCGCCTTTGAGTGAGCTGATACCGCTCGCCGCAGCCGAACGACCGAGCGCA
G
Features (pLannotate 1.2.2; 28 found; start..end, strand, type, name):
      1..26      +  rep_origin     RSF ori (fragment): Plasmids containing the RSF 1030 origin of replication can be propagated in E. coli cells that contain additional plasmids with compatible origins.
     28..120     +  CDS            lacI (fragment): lac repressor; lacI; The lac repressor binds to the lac operator to inhibit transcription in E. coli. This inhibition can be relieved by adding lactose or isopropyl-β-D-thiogalactopyranoside (IPTG).
    133..154     +  protein_bind   CAP binding site: CAP binding activates transcription in the presence of cAMP. E. coli catabolite activator protein
    169..199     +  promoter       lac promoter: promoter for the E. coli lac operon
    207..223     +  protein_bind   lac operator: The lac repressor binds to the lac operator to inhibit transcription in E. coli. This inhibition can be relieved by adding lactose or isopropyl-β-D-thiogalactopyranoside (IPTG). lac repressor encoded by lacI
    268..286     +  promoter       T3 promoter: promoter for bacteriophage T3 RNA polymerase
    314..540     +  promoter       RSV promoter: Rous sarcoma virus enhancer/promoter
    541..721     +  LTR            5' LTR (truncated): truncated 5' long terminal repeat (LTR) from HIV-1
    768..893     +  misc_feature   HIV-1 Ψ: packaging signal of human immunodeficiency virus type 1
    877..1240    +  CDS            HIV-1 gag (fragment): gag protein from human immunodeficiency virus 1; gag
   1386..1619    +  misc_feature   RRE: The Rev response element (RRE) of HIV-1 allows for Rev-dependent mRNA export from the nucleus to the cytoplasm.
   1996..2022    +  CDS            Rev (fragment): human immunodeficiency virus 1 (HIV-1) Rev protein; rev; enhances nuclear export of unspliced and incompletely spliced viral mRNAs
   2026..2266    +  promoter       U6 promoter: RNA polymerase III promoter for human U6 snRNA
   2313..2380    +  misc_RNA       tracrRNA (fragment): trans-activating CRISPR RNA for the Streptococcus pyogenes CRISPR/Cas9 system
   2429..2546    +  misc_feature   cPPT/CTS: central polypurine tract and central termination sequence of HIV-1
   2615..2826    +  promoter       EF-1α core promoter: core promoter for human elongation factor EF-1α
   2852..3451    +  CDS            PuroR (fragment): puromycin N-acetyltransferase; pac from Streptomyces; confers resistance to puromycin
   3467..4055    +  misc_feature   WPRE: woodchuck hepatitis virus posttranscriptional regulatory element
   4106..4125    +  misc_feature   cPPT/CTS (fragment): central polypurine tract and central termination sequence of HIV-1
   4127..4360    +  LTR            3' LTR (ΔU3): self-inactivating 3' long terminal repeat (LTR) from HIV-1
   4438..4559    +  polyA_signal   SV40 poly(A) signal: SV40 polyadenylation signal
   4599..4734    +  rep_origin     SV40 ori: SV40 origin of replication
   4755..4773    -  promoter       T7 promoter: promoter for bacteriophage T7 RNA polymerase
   4781..4936    +  CDS            lacZα (fragment): LacZα fragment of β-galactosidase; lacZ fragment
   4941..5369    +  rep_origin     f1 ori (sequence partly withheld): f1 bacteriophage origin of replication; arrow indicates direction of (+) strand synthesis
   5422..5526    +  promoter       AmpR promoter: bla
   5527..6387    +  CDS            AmpR: β-lactamase; bla; confers resistance to ampicillin, carbenicillin, and related antibiotics
   6558..7146    +  rep_origin     ori: high-copy-number ColE1/pMB1/pBR322/pUC origin of replication
