[The description below was written by a language model from this plasmid's Addgene catalogue record and pLannotate feature annotations shown in this document.]
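Description:
ANLN A2.2 gRNA is a third-generation lentiviral CRISPR guide-RNA plasmid built on the pLenti-sgRNA backbone and designed to target the human ANLN gene. It is maintained in E. coli through a high-copy ColE1/pUC-type origin and an ampicillin resistance (β-lactamase) cassette. An f1 origin, an SV40 origin and remnants of lac/lacZα cloning-vector sequence are also annotated. The catalogue lists the empty backbone as 9,151 bp, whereas the sequenced record is 7,301 nt. This would be consistent with loss of a stuffer fragment when the guide was cloned between the two BsmBI sites, both destroyed in the process, although the record does not explain the difference.

The viral portion has the usual self-inactivating HIV-1 layout. An RSV promoter drives a truncated 5' LTR, making genomic RNA production Tat-independent. This is followed by the Ψ packaging signal with a gag fragment, the Rev response element for nuclear export, a cPPT/CTS element, WPRE to enhance transcript expression, and a ΔU3 3' LTR with a downstream SV40 polyadenylation signal. Within this frame, a human U6 RNA polymerase III promoter transcribes the ANLN-specific spacer fused to the Streptococcus pyogenes guide scaffold (annotated as a tracrRNA fragment). A separate EF-1α core promoter expresses puromycin N-acetyltransferase so that transduced mammalian cells can be selected.

No Cas9 is encoded, so the nuclease must be supplied separately, for example in a Cas9-expressing cell line. The plasmid belongs to a series of guides used in a large-scale analysis of cell-cycle gene knockouts in human cells, here for disrupting ANLN. The depositor notes that the listed guide sequence includes the 5' BsmBI cloning overhang in addition to the spacer.
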