Addgene plasmid #90531: ANLN A2.2 gRNA
Purpose: 3rd generation lentiviral gRNA plasmid targeting human ANLN
Depositing lab: Iain Cheeseman. Depositing organization: Whitehead Institute for Biomedical Research. Publication: Large-Scale Analysis of CRISPR/Cas9 Cell-Cycle Knockouts Reveals the Diversity of p53-Dependent Responses to Cell-Cycle Defects. McKinley KL, Cheeseman IM. Dev Cell. 2017 Feb 27;40(4):405-420.e2. doi: 10.1016/j.devcel.2017.01.012. Epub 2017 Feb 16. PubMed 28216383.
Backbone
  Vector backbone: pLenti-sgRNA
  Backbone manufacturer: Eric Lander & David Sabatini labs (Addgene plasmid #71409)
  Backbone size w/o insert (bp): 9151
  Vector type: Lentiviral, CRISPR
  Selectable markers: Puromycin
Growth in bacteria
  Bacterial resistance: Ampicillin, 100 μg/mL
  Growth temperature: 37°C
  Growth strain: NEB Stable
  Copy number: Unknown
Gene/Insert
  Gene/Insert name: ANLN (Guide Designation A2.2) (alt name: pKMKO series)
  gRNA/shRNA sequence: CACCGAAGATTCTCTCGCCTGGCA
  Species: H. sapiens (human)
  Promoter: U6
  Cloning method: Restriction Enzyme; 5′ cloning site BsmBI (destroyed during cloning); 3′ cloning site BsmBI (destroyed during cloning)
  Sequencing primers: 5′ hU6-F (5'-GAGGGCCTATTTCCCATGATT-3'); 3′ EF1a-R (5'-CACGGCGACTACTGCACTTA-3')
Terms and licenses: Academic/Nonprofit Terms; Industry Terms: Not Available to Industry
Depositor comments: Please note that gRNA target sequence listed is not strictly the 20nt spacer sequence, but also contains the 5' BsmBI overhang. For more information about knockout human cell lines generated using this plasmid, please see http://cellcycleknockouts.wi.mit.edu/ .
How to cite: ANLN A2.2 gRNA was a gift from Iain Cheeseman (Addgene plasmid # 90531 ; http://n2t.net/addgene:90531 ; RRID:Addgene_90531)
